>Addgene plasmid #16305 | Axin/pCS2HA | addgene partial sequence | sequence record 22782 | SP6 5'-ATTTAGGTGACACTATAG-3'
TNTTTGCNGACTCTATGGCTTACCCATACGATGTTCCAGATTACGCTAGCTTGGGTGGTCATATGGCCAT
GGGGATGAGTGTCAAAGGGAAAGGTTTCCCTTTGGACCTAGGGGGAAGCTTTACTGAAGATGCACCTAGG
CCACCAGTTCCTGGCGAGGAAGGAGAACTGATTACAACAGATCAAAGACCCTTCAGCCATACTTACTACT
CTCTGAAAAATGATGGGATCAAAAACGAAACCTCAACTGCCACCCCTAGAAGGCCAGACCTAGACTTGGG
CTACGAGCCTGAAGGTAGTGCTTCCCCGACGCCTCCGTATTTAAAATGGGCTGAGTCGTTGCACTCGCTG
TTGGACGATCAGGATGGAATTCACTTGTTCAGGACTTTTTTGCAACAAGAGAACTGTGCAGACCTGCTGG
ACTTCTGGTTTGCCTGCAGCGGTTTTCGGAAGCTGGAACCTAATGATTCAAAGGTGGAGAAGAGATTAAA
GCTGGCAAAAGCCATTTATAAAAAATACGTTCTGGACAGCAACGGCATCGTGTCACGGCAGATCAAACCA
GCGACCAAAAGCTTCATAAAAGATTGTGTCTTGAGGCAACAGATAGACCCGGCTATGTTTGACCAGGCCC
AAATGGAAATCCAGTCAATGATGGAGGACAATACATATCCTGTGTTCCTTAAATCCGATATATATTTAGA
ATATACAACTATTGGTGGGGAAAGCCCCAAAAATTACAGTGATCAGAGCTCAGGATCTGGGACGGGGAAA
NGGGCCTTCTGGATATTTACCTACTCTCAACGAAGA
