[The description below was written by a language model from this plasmid's Addgene catalogue record.]
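Description:
Axin/pCS2HA is a vertebrate expression plasmid built on the pCS2+ backbone (about 4.1 kb without insert) that carries the Xenopus laevis axin coding sequence (Xaxin, axin1.L), an insert of roughly 2.5 kb. The insert was placed by restriction cloning between NcoI and XhoI sites, and the record does not say whether those sites survived. An HA epitope tag is fused to the N terminus of Axin, allowing the protein to be detected or immunoprecipitated with anti-HA antibodies. The plasmid is maintained in E. coli as a high-copy vector under ampicillin selection.

No feature table is provided, so the regulatory elements are not itemised for this particular clone. The pCS2+ family is generally known for a strong CMV-derived promoter that drives expression in vertebrate cells and embryos, followed by an SV40 polyadenylation signal, with an SP6 promoter positioned upstream of the insert for in vitro transcription. Consistent with this, the depositor notes that sense mRNA is made by linearising with NotI and transcribing with SP6, and SP6 and T3 are listed as the flanking sequencing primers.

The construct therefore serves two purposes: as a template for synthetic HA-Axin mRNA, as is typically injected into Xenopus embryos, and as a plasmid for direct expression in vertebrate cells. The associated publication describes the interaction of Xenopus axin with glycogen synthase kinase-3 beta and its expression in the anterior midbrain, so the plasmid fits studies of Axin as a GSK-3β binding partner, a role central to Wnt signalling, and of its function in early development.
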