Addgene plasmid #16305: Axin/pCS2HA
Depositing lab: Peter Klein. Depositing organization: University of Pennsylvania. Publication: Xenopus axin interacts with glycogen synthase kinase-3 beta and is expressed in the anterior midbrain. Hedgepeth CM, Deardorff MA, Klein PS. Mech Dev. 1999 Feb . 80(2):147-51. 10.1016/S0925-4773(98)00203-2 PubMed 10072781.
Backbone
  Vector backbone: pCS2+
  Backbone size w/o insert (bp): 4095
  Vector type: Vertebrate expression
Growth in bacteria
  Bacterial resistance: Ampicillin, 100 μg/mL
  Growth temperature: 37°C
  Growth strain: DH5alpha
  Copy number: High Copy
Gene/Insert
  Gene/Insert name: Axin (alt name: Xaxin)
  Species: X. laevis (frog)
  Insert size (bp): 2529
  GenBank ID: AF097313
  Entrez Gene: axin1.L (a.k.a. XELAEV_18045581mg, axin1, fused)
  Tag / fusion protein: HA (N terminal on insert)
  Cloning method: Restriction Enzyme; 5′ cloning site NcoI (unknown if destroyed); 3′ cloning site XhoI (unknown if destroyed)
  Sequencing primers: 5′ SP6; 3′ T3
Terms and licenses: Academic/Nonprofit Terms; Industry Terms: Not Available to Industry
Depositor comments: For sense mRNA cut with NotI and transcribe with SP6
How to cite: Axin/pCS2HA was a gift from Peter Klein (Addgene plasmid # 16305 ; http://n2t.net/addgene:16305 ; RRID:Addgene_16305)
